>Addgene plasmid #228685 | pMY.006 | addgene full sequence | sequence record 456186 | Addgene NGS Result
TCGGTCTCAAACGTTGATAGGTCAAGATCAATGTAAACAATTACTTTGTTATGTAGAGTTTTTTTAGCTA
CCTATATTCCACCATAACATCAATCATGCGGTTGCTGGTGTATTTACCAATAATGTTTAATGTATATATA
TATATATATATATGGGGCCGTATACTTACATATAGTAGATGTCAAGCGTAGGCGCTTCCCCTGCCGGCTG
TGAGGGCGCCATAACCAAGGTATCTATAGACCGCCAATCAGCAAACTACCTCCGTACATTCATGTTGCAC
CCACACATTTATACACCCAGACCGCGACAAATTACCCATAAGGTTGTTTGTGACGGCGTCGTACAAGAGA
ACGTGGGAACTTTTTAGGCTCACCAAAAAAGAAAGAAAAAATACGAGTTGCTGACAGAAGCCTCAAGAAA
AAAAAAATTCTTCTTCGACTATGCTGGAGGCAGAGATGATCGAGCCGGTAGTTAACTATATATAGCTAAA
TTGGTTCCATCACCTTCTTTTCTGGTGTCGCTCCTTCTAGTGCTATTTCTGGCTTTTCCTATTTTTTTTT
TTCCATTTTTCTTTCTCTCTTTCTAATATATAAATTCTCTTGCATTTTCTATTTTTCTCTCTATCTATTC
TACTTGTTTATTCCCTTCAAGGTTTTTTTTTAAGGAGTACTTGTTTTTAGAATATACGGTCAACGAACTA
TAATTAACTAAACTCAAGATGAGACCAGACCAATAAAAAACGCCCGGCGGCAACCGAGCGTTCTGAACAA
ATCCAGATGGAGTTCTGAGGTCATTACTGGATCTATCAACAGGAGTCCAAGCGAGCTCGATATCAAATTA
CGCCCCGCCCTGCCACTCATCGCAGTACTGTTGTAATTCATTAAGCATTCTGCCGACATGGAAGCCATCA
CAAACGGCATGATGAACCTGAATCGCCAGCGGCATCAGCACCTTGTCGCCTTGCGTATAATATTTGCCCA
TGGTGAAAACGGGGGCGAAGAAGTTGTCCATATTGGCCACGTTTAAATCAAAACTGGTGAAACTCACCCA
GGGATTGGCTGAAACGAAAAACATATTCTCAATAAACCCTTTAGGGAAATAGGCCAGGTTTTCACCGTAA
CACGCCACATCTTGCGAATATATGTGTAGAAACTGCCGGAAATCGTCGTGGTATTCACTCCAGAGCGATG
AAAACGTTTCAGTTTGCTCATGGAAAACGGTGTAACAAGGGTGAACACTATCCCATATCACCAGCTCACC
GTCTTTCATTGCCATACGAAATTCCGGATGAGCATTCATCAGGCGGGCAAGAATGTGAATAAAGGCCGGA
TAAAACTTGTGCTTATTTTTCTTTACGGTCTTTAAAAAGGCCGTAATATCCAGCTGAACGGTCTGGTTAT
AGGTACATTGAGCAACTGACTGAAATGCCTCAAAATGTTCTTTACGATGCCATTGGGATATATCAACGGT
GGTATATCCAGTGATTTTTTTCTCCATTTTAGCTTCCTTAGCTCCTGAAAATCTCGATAACTCAAAAAAT
ACGCCCGGTAGTGATCTTATTTCATTATGGTGAAAGTTGGAACCTCTTACGTGCCCGATCAATCATGACC
AAAATCCCTTAACGTGAGTTTTCGTTCCACTGAGCGTCAGACCCCGTAGAAAAGATCAAAGGATCTTCTT
GAGATCCTTTTTTTCTGCGCGTAATCTGCTGCTTGCAAACAAAAAAACCACCGCTACCAGCGGTGGTTTG
TTTGCCGGATCAAGAGCTACCAACTCTTTTTCCGAAGGTAACTGGCTTCAGCAGAGCGCAGATACCAAAT
ACTGTTCTTCTAGTGTAGCCGTAGTTAGGCCACCACTTCAAGAACTCTGTAGCACCGCCTACATACCTCG
CTCTGCTAATCCTGTTACCAGTGGCTGCTGCCAGTGGCGATAAGTCGTGTCTTACCGGGTTGGACTCAAG
ACGATAGTTACCGGATAAGGCGCAGCGGTCGGGCTGAACGGGGGGTTCGTGCACACAGCCCAGCTTGGAG
CGAACGACCTACACCGAACTGAGATACCTACAGCGTGAGCTATGAGAAAGCGCCACGCTTCCCGAAGGGA
GAAAGGCGGACAGGTATCCGGTAAGCGGCAGGGTCGGAACAGGAGAGCGCACGAGGGAGCTTCCAGGGGG
AAACGCCTGGTATCTTTATAGTCCTGTCGGGTTTCGCCACCTCTGACTTGAGCGTCGATTTTTGTGATGC
TCGTCAGGGGGGCGGAGCCTATGGAAAAACGCCAGCAACGCGGCCTTTTTACGGTTCCTGGCCTTTTGCT
GGCCTTTTGCTCACATGTTCTTTCCTGCGTTATCCCCTGATTCTGTGGATAACCGTAG
Features (pLannotate 1.2.2; 5 found; start..end, strand, type, name):
    134..149     +  promoter       LEU2 promoter (fragment): S. cerevisiae LEU2
    733..767     -  terminator     lambda t0 terminator: minimal transcription terminator from phage lambda (Scholtissek and Grosse, 1987)
    841..1497    -  CDS            cat: CAT_ECOLX - Experimental evidence at protein level: Swiss-Prot protein existence level 1. This enzyme is an effector of chloramphenicol resistance in bacteria. From Escherichia coli. This protein is used as a marker in many commonly used cloning vectors, such as pACYC184.
   1498..1595    -  promoter       cat promoter: promoter of the E. coli cat gene encoding chloramphenicol acetyltransferase
   1679..2267    +  rep_origin     ori: high-copy-number ColE1/pMB1/pBR322/pUC origin of replication
