[The description below was written by a language model from this plasmid's Addgene catalogue record and pLannotate feature annotations shown in this document.]
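Description:
pMY.006 is a small (about 2.4 kb) modular-cloning part plasmid built on the pYTK001 entry backbone, the part-holding vector of a yeast toolkit-style assembly system. It is catalogued as a yeast expression vector, but by itself it is a storage plasmid for a single regulatory part rather than a complete expression construct. The annotated features show no yeast origin of replication, no full yeast selectable marker and no coding sequence or terminator for a gene of interest. In E. coli it is propagated at high copy from a ColE1/pUC-type origin. Selection is with chloramphenicol, through the cat gene (chloramphenicol acetyltransferase) driven by its native promoter and followed by a minimal lambda t0 terminator.

The insert is the wild-type TEF2 promoter from Saccharomyces cerevisiae, generally regarded as a strong constitutive promoter. According to the stated purpose, this version is formatted for expression cassettes in which the downstream protein carries an N-terminal tag. This implies that the part's junctions are designed to join to a tag module rather than directly to a coding sequence, although the record does not give the overhangs or cloning sites. The automated feature table does not label the TEF2 promoter. The region outside the backbone elements is unannotated except for a 16-nt match to the LEU2 promoter, which is most likely a chance or fragmentary hit and not a functional element. The plasmid belongs to a collection for modular assembly of multigene vectors for baculovirus and yeast systems. Its intended use is as a promoter donor, combined with tag, coding-sequence and terminator parts to build yeast transcription units.
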