Addgene plasmid #228685: pMY.006
Purpose: pTEF2 Promoter for yeast expression with Nterminal tag
Depositing lab: Chen Davidovich. Depositing organization: Monash University. Publication: Modular cloning of multigene vectors for the baculovirus system and yeast. Lai Z, Flanigan SF, Boudes M, Davidovich C. J Mol Biol. 2025 Jan 13:168943. doi: 10.1016/j.jmb.2025.168943. PubMed 39814169.
Backbone
  Vector backbone: pYTK001
  Vector type: Yeast Expression
Growth in bacteria
  Bacterial resistance: Chloramphenicol, 25 μg/mL
  Growth temperature: 37°C
  Growth strain: DH5alpha
  Copy number: High Copy
Gene/Insert
  Gene/Insert name: pTEF2
  Species: S. cerevisiae (budding yeast)
  Mutation: WT
  Cloning method: Restriction Enzyme; 5′ cloning site Unknown (unknown if destroyed)
Terms and licenses: Academic/Nonprofit Terms; Industry Terms: Not Available to Industry
How to cite: pMY.006 was a gift from Chen Davidovich (Addgene plasmid # 228685 ; http://n2t.net/addgene:228685 ; RRID:Addgene_228685)
